>Addgene plasmid #73344 | pDD317 (Pmyo-2::GFP + SEC) | depositor full sequence | sequence record 135071 | pDD317 (Pmyo-2::GFP + SEC) sequence 11881 bps
TCGCGCGTTTCGGTGATGACGGTGAAAACCTCTGACACATGCAGCTCCCGGAGACGGTCACAGCTTGTCT
GTAAGCGGATGCCGGGAGCAGACAAGCCCGTCAGGGCGCGTCAGCGGGTGTTGGCGGGTGTCGGGGCTGG
CTTAACTATGCGGCATCAGAGCAGATTGTACTGAGAGTGCACCATATGCGGTGTGAAATACCGCACAGAT
GCGTAAGGAGAAAATACCGCATCAGGCGCCATTCGCCATTCAGGCTGCGCAACTGTTGGGAAGGGCGATC
GGTGCGGGCCTCTTCGCTATTACGCCAGCTGGCGAAAGGGGGATGTGCTGCAAGGCGATTAAGTTGGGTA
ACGCCAGGGTTTTCCCAGTCACGACGTTGTAAAACGACGGCCAGTCGCCGGCACTAGTTACCCGAAGTAT
GTCAAAAAGAGGTATGCTATGAAGCAGCGTATTACAGTGACAGTTGACAGCGACAGCTATCAGTTGCTCA
AGGCATATATGATGTCAATATCTCCGGTTCGGTAAGCACAACCATGCAGAATGAAGCCCGTCGTCTGCGT
GCCGAACGCTGGAAAGCGGAAAATCAGGAAGGGATGGCTGAGGTCGCCCGGTTTATTGAAATGAACGGCT
CTTTTGCCGACGAGAACAGGGGCTGGTGAAATGCAGTTTAAGGTTTACACCTATAAAAGAGAGAGCCGTT
ATCGTCTGTTTGTGGATGTACAGAGTGATATTATTGACACGCCCGGGCGACGGATGGTGATCCCCCTGGC
CAGTGCACGTCTGCTGTCAGATAAAGTCCCCCGTGAACTTTACCCGGTGGTGCATATCGGGGATGAAAGC
TGGCGCATGATGACCACCGATATGGCCAGTGTGCCGGTCTCCGTTATCGGGGAAGAAGTGGCTGATCTCA
GCCACCGCGAAAATGACATCAAAAACGCCATTAACCTGATGTTCTGGGGAATATAAATGTCAGGCTCCCT
TATACACAGCCAGTCTGCAGGTCGACCTAGGGAGCATCGGGAGCCTCAGGAGCATCGGGAGCCTCAGGAG
CATCGATTTTATATCTGAGTAGTATCCTTTGCTTTAAATGTCCATAAAACTAATTTTATAATCAATAAAA
CAACGTTTGTAAATCAACTGAGTTTACAAGTAGAGACATTGAGGGATACTTTCACTATGCTAAAGTGATA
ATCGACCAAATAATAACTTCACTTTGGTATTTATTCCTGTCTTATAAATGTTATGTATGAATTAAATTCA
TATGCATATGGCTCACTCTGACAATTTTTAATAATCTTCCAGATCAATATTGACTACCGATGCGGGTGGT
CTTTTGCTTTGAATTCTGCTGAACTTTACACCCCGAACAGCAATGTGTGCTTCAGCCTAAAAAAAAGTAA
GTGTGTTAATCAGTGCCCCCGATTCTTCATTTTTTGCCCCTCTCTCCCGTTTCGTCGGCAAAAGAAGAGA
AAATAAAGATAAGTCTCAAGATAGGTTGGTAATCGCTAAAGTGGTTGTGTGGATAAGAGTAGCAAAATGG
CAGGAAGAGCACTTTGCGCGCACACACTGTACTCATTGTTCTGGATAAAATTCTCTCGTTGTTTGCCGTC
GGATGTCTGCCTCTCTGCATTGAGCCGGCTTCTTCACTATCTTTAGTTAACCTAAAATGCCGTTTCTTTT
CTCGTATCCCCACTATCCCGTTGAGGTTCTCTGCTCTCTTCGCTCCCTACCGCCAGCGAGCAACTATCCG
TGGGGGCGCCTTGCTCGGAAGATGGGGGGGAAGAAAGAAGATTTTTGCTATTTGCACTTGAGAAAGAGAC
TTTTCCTGCGTCGATGGTTAGAGAACAGTGTGCAGACACTTTTCAGCTACCTAGAATTACAATTGGATAT
CCCCGCCTCCCAATCCACCCACCCAGGGAAAAAGAAGGGCTCGCCGAAAATCAAAGTTATCTCCAGGCTC
GCGCATCCCACCGAGCGGTTGACTTCTCTCCACCACTTTTCATTTTTACCCTCGACCATGAGTAAAGGAG
AAGAACTTTTCACTGGAGTTGTCCCAATTCTTGTTGAATTAGATGGTGATGTTAATGGGCACAAATTTTC
TGTCAGTGGAGAGGGTGAAGGTGATGCAACATACGGAAAACTTACCCTTAAATTTATTTGCACTACTGGA
AAACTACCTGTTCCATGGGTAAGTTTAAACATATATATACTAACTAACCCTGATTATTTAAATTTTCAGC
CAACACTTGTCACTACTTTCTGTTATGGTGTTCAATGCTTCTCGAGATACCCAGATCATATGAAACGGCA
TGACTTTTTCAAGAGTGCCATGCCCGAAGGTTATGTACAGGAAAGAACTATATTTTTCAAAGATGACGGG
AACTACAAGACACGTAAGTTTAAACAGTTCGGTACTAACTAACCATACATATTTAAATTTTCAGGTGCTG
AAGTCAAGTTTGAAGGTGATACCCTTGTTAATAGAATCGAGTTAAAAGGTATTGATTTTAAAGAAGATGG
AAACATTCTTGGACACAAATTGGAATACAACTATAACTCACACAATGTATACATCATGGCAGACAAACAA
AAGAATGGAATCAAAGTTGTAAGTTTAAACATGATTTTACTAACTAACTAATCTGATTTAAATTTTCAGA
ACTTCAAAATTAGACACAACATTGAAGATGGAAGCGTTCAACTAGCAGACCATTATCAACAAAATACTCC
AATTGGCGATGGCCCTGTCCTTTTACCAGACAACCATTACCTGTCCACACAATCTGCCCTTTCGAAAGAT
CCCAACGAAAAGAGAGACCACATGGTCCTTCTTGAGTTTGTAACAGCTGCTGGGATTACACATGGCATGG
ATGAACTATACAAATAGATCAACTGCTCTAATTCCATCTCGTTTCTCTCTTTTCTTTCAATCTCTTTACC
CGTTTCTCTTCCCCTACGTCCCCCAAACCTACCACTGCACAGTAACACATACACATTCAACGTGTCACAA
TAAAAGCCCATCAACACCTTCTCTGTTGTTTTTTTTCTTCAAATGCATTTTTTTCACTTTGTTTAATAAT
TTTTACGCATCGGATTTGTAGGATAGTGGAAATTTGTCCTTCAATGCTTCAATTGATTCGACACTTCTCA
ATATTTTTGATCAATAAACCATTGATTTTCTATTTAGAAGAAGATCACTGTAAATAACACCAAAAACATC
ACAGCAAAAAAACTCCCACTCAATTATATTACTGTTTTTATTGAAACTAGAATAAATTTGAAACCGGTGA
GAATCTGTACTTTCAATCCGGAAAGGTAAGTTTAAAATAACTTCGTATAATGTATACTATACGAAGTTAT
TTTCAGGGAGAGCAAAAGCTTATCTCCGAGGAGGACCTCTAAGGATGATCGACGCCAACGTCGTTGAATT
TTCAAATTTTAAATACTGAATATTTGTTTTTTTTCCTATTATTTATTTATTCTCTTTGTGTTTTTTTTCT
TGCTTTCTAAAAAATTAATTCAATCCAAATCTAAACATTTTTTTTTCTCTTTCCGTCTCCCAATTCGTAT
TCCGCTCCTCTCATCTGAACACAATGTGCAAGTTTATTTATCTTCTCGCTTTCATTTCATTAGGACGTGG
GGGGAATTGGTGGAAGGGGGAAACACACAAAAGGATGATGGAAATGAAATAAGGACACACAATATGCAAC
AACATTCAATTCAGAAATATGGAGGAAGGTTTAAAAGAAAACATAAAAATATATAGAGGAGGAAGGAAAC
TAGCTGCCCTCGATTGTCTATCTTCCATTCTCACCAAGTTTCAACAACTTTATTCAGTCATTCTTCTCTG
GTTCATTTCCCAACCAATCTTCCCGAATAAAGCCCATCTGTCCTTTCGGCCACATTCCTCACCTACATCC
GTACTCCTTATCTCCCGTTCTTATCCAGTCTTTTATCGTCTCTGCGTCTCGCACACTGTCTCGTCGGTAA
TGTAAAAAAAAAACAAAAAAAACTTGAAAACTTGCGGAAAGATTTCCTAATAAAAGGAGACGAATCCGGT
AGGAAATCGACAAGTCTCTGCTTCTCGAAGACTAGGTGAGTTACATTTCTTTGGCCGAATTATTTTGAAA
TCCTAAATTTGATAATTTCAGAGATGTCTGTAAAACTTGCGTGTTATGTGACGGCTTCGGTCACTGTCGC
CACTCTTATGGTATGCTTCATGACCATGTCAACCATCTACTCGGAGGTTGATGGATTCAGAGAGAAGCTT
GATACCGAGATGAATGTGTTCAGAGTGAGTTAAATTATATTTTGAATTTTAAATAATTTTTAATTTTCTA
GCAATCTACCAATGGATTGTGGAAGGACATAGTTGTCATCGGAAGATCTAGCAAGCGTGTCCGTTGTCAA
TATGAAGAGACCAACGCTACCCCAACTCCACATGCTGATGGATCCCCATCTGCTCCACCAGGTCAACCAC
CAGCAGTTCCACCAGTCTTCAACCAGCCAAAGACTCCAAATGGAGCCAATGGAAATGGACCAACCTGCAA
CTGCAATGCTGATAACAAGTGCCCAGCTGGACCATCCGGACCAAAGGGAGTTCCAGGAGTTCCAGGACTC
GACGGAGTTCCAGGACTTGACGGTGTTCCAGGAGTTGGAGCTGATGATATCGCTCCACAACGCGAGTCTG
TCGGATGCTTCACTTGCCCACAAGGACCAGTTGGACCACCAGGAGCTCTTGGAAGACCAGGACCACGTGG
ACTTCCAGGACCAAGAGGACAAAATGGAAACCCAGGAAGAGATGGACAACCAGGACATCCAGGAGAGCAA
GGATCATCCGGTCAAATCGGAAAGATCGGAGAGCCAGGACCACCAGGAGAGAAGGGACGCGACGCCGAGC
ATCCAATCGGAAGACCAGGACCAAAGGGACCAAGAGGAGATCAAGGACCAACAGGACCAGCTGGACAGAA
CGGTCTTCACGGACCACCAGGAGAGCCAGGAACCGTTGGACCAGAAGGACCATCTGGAAAGCAAGGACGT
CAAGGACCAGACGGAACCCAGGGAGAGACTGGACCAGACGGAAGACCAGGAAAGGATGCCGAGTACTGCC
AGTGCCCAGACAAGTCTCCACCATCAGAGGCTGTCAACGCCAACCGTGGATACAGAAATATCTAAATTGT
TGGTGTTTTCTAATAAAATATTTGAGATTCAGTGAGACTTTTTTCTTGGCGGCACAATAAAGTTTCCTCT
TTTTGTTGGGTCACTCAACGAACACAATACAAATATTTGAGCGCTCGCATTTTTCTCAACCTTTCGGGTT
TAAAGCACTTCAAAATGGAATTGAAGAGAGATTGTGAAAGTACATCAGACAGAATCACATTTTGATAGCA
TTCACTTCACTCAGATGCAAACTTTTCAGTGACTATAAAAAGTCATAAAATAATAACATTAAAAAAGCAA
ATAAATTAGCGAGAGAATTTTTTGACAAAAAGAAAGAAGAGTGATAGAGAAGAAGGGAATGCTTGAAAGG
ATTTTGCATTTATCTTAATCACCGTCTTCGAGAAGACGAACCATGGCGCCAGTTTCAGAATCCAAGTTTC
TAATATAGTTCATCACAATGTTGACGTTGGTCCAACCTCCGGCTTGCATAATCTCTGGGATGGAAACTCC
AGCGCGAGCCATGTCACGGGCAGCTCCGACACGGGCGGAATGTCCAGACCAAGCCAAGTAACGTTGTCCG
GAATCATCCTTGGCTCCGTAGATGAGACGGTGGGTAGCTTCGAAGATTCCTGAAAATTTATTTTCAGCTT
ATTCTTAGCTAATATGTTGTTTAAACTTACCTTCAAGAGCTCGAGTCGAGAGTTGTGATGTTGCACTCGG
GGCAGCAACTCCGTTCTTGCGAACACGACAGAACAGGTAGTTGTTTGGATCATCGGCGACTCCGGAAACC
GAAATCCAGCGCTCAACGAGCTTGGTAACTCCAAGGGAGAGCGCTTTTTCGACTCCGGCAGTCGAGACCA
GCGTTTTTGTACGTCCGATGTGGATGAGCATTCTTCCTCCGTCTGTGCGACTAATATCCTTGACGCGAAT
GCGGGCAATTTCGGCGATACGGAGAAGTGTGTTGTAAGCAATTCCGAGGAAGGCGAGGTTTCGGATGTCC
TGGCAACGATCGGAATTTTCCATAAGAGAACGGACCTGATCGAAGTCGGTTCTGAAAATTTCGTCAAGTC
TTAGGATTGAATACATTAATATTTAAACTTACCTTTCGAAGGCGAGGGCTTGCTTGGCTCTCTCTCCAGC
ATCAACATTTTCCTTGCGGATACGTCTCATTACGAGAGATACGGCATTAGAATCTGATGGGCGTGGAAGT
CCAGATCGGCGATGGAGCATATTGAGCTGTCCGAGATGTTGTTGGATCGTCTTCACCGCCAATCCACGAG
CTTGGAGGTAGAGCAAGTAGTCACGAACGTCTTCTGGCTCGGCTGGGAACCACTTGCGGTTGTTAAGCTT
GCACCAGGCAGCCCAAGAACGGCACACTGAGAGAAGCATCTTCCAGGTGTGCTCGGAGAAGGCTTGTCTG
TCACGGAACATATCCATGAGGTTCTTGCGAACTTCATCACTTGTCGCGTCAACTGGAAGTGCTGGAAGAT
TTTGATGAACAGTGAGAAGATTTGACATATTTTCGAAGTTTTTTAGATGCACTAGAACAAAGCGTGTTGG
CTTCCTCTGAGCCCGCTTTCCTTATATACCCGCATTCTGCAGCCTTACAGAATGTTCTAGAAGGTCCTAG
ATGCATTCGTTTGAAAATACTCCCGGTGGGTGCAAAGAGACGCAGACGGAAAATGTATCTGGGTCTCTTT
ATTGTGTACACTACTTTTCCATGTACCGAATGTGAGTCGCCCTCCTTTTGCAACAAGCAGCTCGAATGTT
CTAGAAAAAGGTGGAAAATAGTATAAATACCGTTGAAAATAAATACCGAACAACATTTGCTCTAATTGTG
AAATTAGAAATCTTCAAACTATAATCATGTCACTTTACCACTATTTCCGTCCAGCTCAACGTTCCGTTTT
TGGTGATCATTTTTGCTTTCGTCGTAAATCTACACACGCGTCTCTTCCGTGCGAGAGTCCAAGCCAGCAG
CCAAATTCGTTGACTGAGTATTCAACGTTTATACGTTGTCGGCAACGAGAAATAGGAAAATGCATCGGGA
AATGTTCTTTTTTCGATTTTTTCCAAGGTTTTGACAAATTTTACCACGAATTTTGCTATGTTTTCAATTA
AAAAATATGTTATTCAACTGTTTCTATGAGGAAAATAAGGCTTTGCATGTAATTTTCTTATTCAGCATAA
TTTTTAATTAATTTGAATTTTCTGTCCTAACGTTTATTTTGTTTTCTTGGTTATGACTGATCTGAAATTA
ATTTTTGAATTTTAAGGTAATATGTCAGGCGGTGCCGCAAGTTTGTACAAAAAAGCAGGCTCCATGAAAA
AGCCTGAACTCACCGCGACGTCTGTCGAGAAGTTTCTGATCGAAAAGTTCGACAGCGTCTCCGACCTGAT
GCAGCTCTCGGAGGGCGAAGAATCTCGTGCTTTCAGCTTCGATGTAGGAGGGCGTGGATATGTCCTGCGG
GTAAATAGCTGCGCCGATGGTTTCTACAAAGATCGTTATGTTTATCGGCACTTTGCATCGGCCGCGCTCC
CGATTCCGGAAGTGCTTGACATTGGGGAATTCAGCGAGAGCCTGACCTATTGCATCTCCCGCCGTGCACA
GGGTGTCACGTTGCAAGACCTGCCTGAAACCGAACTGCCCGCTGTTCTGCAGCCGGTCGCGGAGGCCATG
GATGCGATCGCTGCGGCCGATCTTAGCCAGACGAGCGGGTTCGGCCCATTCGGACCGCAAGGAATCGGTC
AATACACTACATGGCGTGATTTCATATGCGCGATTGCTGATCCCCATGTGTATCACTGGCAAACTGTGAT
GGACGACACCGTCAGTGCGTCCGTCGCGCAGGCTCTCGATGAGCTGATGCTTTGGGCCGAGGACTGCCCC
GAAGTCCGGCACCTCGTGCACGCGGATTTCGGCTCCAACAATGTCCTGACGGACAATGGCCGCATAACAG
CGGTCATTGACTGGAGCGAGGCGATGTTCGGGGATTCCCAATACGAGGTCGCCAACATCTTCTTCTGGAG
GCCGTGGTTGGCTTGTATGGAGCAGCAGACGCGCTACTTCGAGCGGAGGCATCCGGAGCTTGCAGGATCG
CCGCGGCTCCGGGCGTATATGCTCCGCATTGGTCTTGACCAACTCTATCAGAGCTTGGTTGACGGCAATT
TCGATGATGCAGCTTGGGCGCAGGGTCGATGCGACGCAATCGTCCGATCCGGAGCCGGGACTGTCGGGCG
TACACAAATCGCCCGCAGAAGCGCGGCCGTCTGGACCGATGGCTGTGTAGAAGTACTCGCCGATAGTGGA
AACCGACGCCCCAGCACTCGTCCGAGGGCAAAGGAATAGACCCAGCTTTCTTGTACAAAGTGGGTCCAAT
TACTCTTCAACATCCCTACATGCTCTTTCTCCCTGTGCTCCCACCCCCTATTTTTGTTATTATCAAAAAA
CTTCTCTTAATTTCTTTGTTTTTTAGCTTCTTTTAAGTCACCTCTAACAATGAAATTGTGTAGATTCAAA
AATAGAATTAATTCGTAATAAAAAGTCGAAAAAAATTGTGCTCCCTCCCCCCATTAATAATAATTCTATC
CCAAAATCTACACAATGTTCTGTGTACACTTCTTATGTTTTTTACTTCTGATAAATTTTTTTGAAACATC
ATAGAAAAAACCGCACACAAAATACCTTATCATATGTTACGTTTCAGTTTATGACCGCCTTATCATATGT
TACGTTTCAGTTTATGACCGCAATTTTTAATAACTTCGTATAATGTATACTATACGAAGTTATTTTCAGG
GAGCCGGCTCTTATCCATACGATGTCCCAGATTACGCTTACCCATATGACGTTCCAGACTATGCCGGAGG
ACTAGTTCGACCTGCAGACTGGCTGTGTATAAGGGAGCCTGACATTTAGATTCCCCAGAACATAAGGTTG
ATAGCGTTCTTGATATCGTTCTCACGGTGAGAAAGGTCGGCAACCTCCTCTCCGATGACGGAAACTGGAA
CGGAAGCCATGTCGGTGGTCATCATACGCCAAGACTCGTCTCCGATGTGAACAACTGGGTAGAGCTCACG
TGGAACCTTGTCGGAAAGAAGACGGGCGGAAGCAAGTGGGATAACCATACGGCGTCCTGGGGTATCGATG
ATGTCGGATTGGACGTCGACGAAAAGACGGTAGCGACTCTCTCTTTTATAAGTGTAAACCTTGAATTGCA
TTTCACCAGCCCCTGTTCTCGTCGGCAAAAGAGCCGTTCATTTCAATAAACCGGGCGACCTCAGCCATCC
CTTCCTGATTTTCCGCTTTCCAGCGTTCGGCACGCAGACGACGGGCTTCATTCTGCATGGTTGTGCTTAC
CGAACCGGAGATATTGACATCATATATGCCTTGAGCAACTGATAGCTGTCGCTGTCAACTGTCACTGTAA
TACGCTGCTTCATAGCATACCTCTTTTTGACATACTTCGGGTTCCTAGGAAATCGATACCGGTAACATGG
TCATAGCTGTTTCCTGTGTGAAATTGTTATCCGCTCACAATTCCACACAACATACGAGCCGGAAGCATAA
AGTGTAAAGCCTGGGGTGCCTAATGAGTGAGCTAACTCACATTAATTGCGTTGCGCTCACTGCCCGCTTT
CCAGTCGGGAAACCTGTCGTGCCAGCTGCATTAATGAATCGGCCAACGCGCGGGGAGAGGCGGTTTGCGT
ATTGGGCGCTCTTCCGCTTCCTCGCTCACTGACTCGCTGCGCTCGGTCGTTCGGCTGCGGCGAGCGGTAT
CAGCTCACTCAAAGGCGGTAATACGGTTATCCACAGAATCAGGGGATAACGCAGGAAAGAACATGTGAGC
AAAAGGCCAGCAAAAGGCCAGGAACCGTAAAAAGGCCGCGTTGCTGGCGTTTTTCCATAGGCTCCGCCCC
CCTGACGAGCATCACAAAAATCGACGCTCAAGTCAGAGGTGGCGAAACCCGACAGGACTATAAAGATACC
AGGCGTTTCCCCCTGGAAGCTCCCTCGTGCGCTCTCCTGTTCCGACCCTGCCGCTTACCGGATACCTGTC
CGCCTTTCTCCCTTCGGGAAGCGTGGCGCTTTCTCATAGCTCACGCTGTAGGTATCTCAGTTCGGTGTAG
GTCGTTCGCTCCAAGCTGGGCTGTGTGCACGAACCCCCCGTTCAGCCCGACCGCTGCGCCTTATCCGGTA
ACTATCGTCTTGAGTCCAACCCGGTAAGACACGACTTATCGCCACTGGCAGCAGCCACTGGTAACAGGAT
TAGCAGAGCGAGGTATGTAGGCGGTGCTACAGAGTTCTTGAAGTGGTGGCCTAACTACGGCTACACTAGA
AGAACAGTATTTGGTATCTGCGCTCTGCTGAAGCCAGTTACCTTCGGAAAAAGAGTTGGTAGCTCTTGAT
CCGGCAAACAAACCACCGCTGGTAGCGGTGGTTTTTTTGTTTGCAAGCAGCAGATTACGCGCAGAAAAAA
AGGATCTCAAGAAGATCCTTTGATCTTTTCTACGGGGTCTGACGCTCAGTGGAACGAAAACTCACGTTAA
GGGATTTTGGTCATGAGATTATCAAAAAGGATCTTCACCTAGATCCTTTTAAATTAAAAATGAAGTTTTA
AATCAATCTAAAGTATATATGAGTAAACTTGGTCTGACAGTTACCAATGCTTAATCAGTGAGGCACCTAT
CTCAGCGATCTGTCTATTTCGTTCATCCATAGTTGCCTGACTCCCCGTCGTGTAGATAACTACGATACGG
GAGGGCTTACCATCTGGCCCCAGTGCTGCAATGATACCGCGAGACCCACGCTCACCGGCTCCAGATTTAT
CAGCAATAAACCAGCCAGCCGGAAGGGCCGAGCGCAGAAGTGGTCCTGCAACTTTATCCGCCTCCATCCA
GTCTATTAATTGTTGCCGGGAAGCTAGAGTAAGTAGTTCGCCAGTTAATAGTTTGCGCAACGTTGTTGCC
ATTGCTACAGGCATCGTGGTGTCACGCTCGTCGTTTGGTATGGCTTCATTCAGCTCCGGTTCCCAACGAT
CAAGGCGAGTTACATGATCCCCCATGTTGTGCAAAAAAGCGGTTAGCTCCTTCGGTCCTCCGATCGTTGT
CAGAAGTAAGTTGGCCGCAGTGTTATCACTCATGGTTATGGCAGCACTGCATAATTCTCTTACTGTCATG
CCATCCGTAAGATGCTTTTCTGTGACTGGTGAGTACTCAACCAAGTCATTCTGAGAATAGTGTATGCGGC
GACCGAGTTGCTCTTGCCCGGCGTCAATACGGGATAATACCGCGCCACATAGCAGAACTTTAAAAGTGCT
CATCATTGGAAAACGTTCTTCGGGGCGAAAACTCTCAAGGATCTTACCGCTGTTGAGATCCAGTTCGATG
TAACCCACTCGTGCACCCAACTGATCTTCAGCATCTTTTACTTTCACCAGCGTTTCTGGGTGAGCAAAAA
CAGGAAGGCAAAATGCCGCAAAAAAGGGAATAAGGGCGACACGGAAATGTTGAATACTCATACTCTTCCT
TTTTCAATATTATTGAAGCATTTATCAGGGTTATTGTCTCATGAGCGGATACATATTTGAATGTATTTAG
AAAAATAAACAAATAGGGGTTCCGCGCACATTTCCCCGAAAAGTGCCACCTGACGTCTAAGAAACCATTA
TTATCATGACATTAACCTATAAAAATAGGCGTATCACGAGGCCCTTTCGTC
Features (pLannotate 1.2.2; 26 found; start..end, strand, type, name):
    137..236     +  misc_feature   bom (fragment): basis of mobility region from pBR322
    242..395     -  CDS            lacZα (fragment): LacZα fragment of β-galactosidase; lacZ fragment
    498..656     +  CDS            ccdA (fragment): CCDA_ECO57 - Also known as H, letA. Experimental evidence at protein level: Swiss-Prot protein existence level 1. Antitoxin component of a type II toxin-antitoxin (TA) system which inhibits the post-segregational killing (PSK) of plasmid-free cells, also referred to as a plasmid addiction system. Binds to and blocks the activity of CcdB; will also remove bound CcdB protein from the CcdB-GyrA complex by forming a CcdA-CcdB complex, a process termed rejuvenation. Functions as a transcriptional corepressor for the ccdAB operon, repression also requires CcdB (By similarity). From Escherichia coli
    661..966     +  CDS            ccdB: CcdB, a bacterial toxin that poisons DNA gyrase; ccdB; Plasmids containing the ccdB gene cannot be propagated in standard E. coli strains.
   2021..2881    +  CDS            sg25: sg25 is a basic (constitutively fluorescent) green fluorescent protein published in 1997, derived from Aequorea victoria.
   3327..3360    -  protein_bind   loxP511: Cre-mediated recombination occurs in the 8-bp core sequence (GTATACAT). loxP511 sites are compatible with each other, but incompatible with wild-type loxP sites. Cre recombinase
   4154..4300    +  CDS            sqt-1 (fragment): SQT1_CAEEL - Also known as rol-5. Protein inferred from homology: Swiss-Prot protein existence level 3. Nematode cuticles are composed largely of collagen-like proteins. The cuticle functions both as an exoskeleton and as a barrier to protect the worm from its environment. This is a collagen critical for organismal morphogenesis. Mutations in sqt-1 can lengthen, shorten, or helically twist the entire animal. From Caenorhabditis elegans.
   4333..5172    +  CDS            sqt-1 (fragment): SQT1_CAEEL - Also known as rol-5. Protein inferred from homology: Swiss-Prot protein existence level 3. Nematode cuticles are composed largely of collagen-like proteins. The cuticle functions both as an exoskeleton and as a barrier to protect the worm from its environment. This is a collagen critical for organismal morphogenesis. Mutations in sqt-1 can lengthen, shorten, or helically twist the entire animal. From Caenorhabditis elegans.
   5216..5539    -  terminator     tbb-2 terminator: tbb-2; transcription terminator for the C. elegans tubulin beta-2 gene
   5548..6678    -  CDS            cre: RECR_BPP1 - Experimental evidence at protein level: Swiss-Prot protein existence level 1. Catalyzes site-specific recombination between two 34-base- pair LOXP sites. Its role is to maintain the phage genome as a monomeric unit-copy plasmid in the lysogenic state. From Escherichia phage P1 (Bacteriophage P1).
   7027..7077    +  CDS            hsp-16.1 (fragment): HSP11_CAEEL - Also known as hsp16-1b. Experimental evidence at transcript level: Swiss-Prot protein existence level 2. From Caenorhabditis elegans.
   7458..7478    +  protein_bind   attB1: mutant version of attB; core recombination site for the Gateway® BP reaction BP Clonase™
   7484..8509    +  CDS            HygR: aminoglycoside phosphotransferase from E. coli; aph(4)-Ia; confers resistance to hygromycin
   8513..8533    -  protein_bind   attB2: mutant version of attB; core recombination site for the Gateway® BP reaction BP Clonase™
   8920..8953    -  protein_bind   loxP511: Cre-mediated recombination occurs in the 8-bp core sequence (GTATACAT). loxP511 sites are compatible with each other, but incompatible with wild-type loxP sites. Cre recombinase
   8975..9000    +  CDS            3xHA (fragment): three tandem HA epitope tags
   9079..9381    -  CDS            ccdB: CCDB_ECOLI - Also known as G, letB, letD. Experimental evidence at protein level: Swiss-Prot protein existence level 1. Toxic component of a type II toxin-antitoxin (TA) system, functioning in plasmid maintainence. Responsible for the post- segregational killing (PSK) of plasmid-free cells, also referred to as a plasmid addiction system. Half-life of over 2 hours. Cell killing by CcdB is accompanied by filamentation, defects in chromosome and plasmid segregation, defects in cell division, formation of anucleate cells, decreased DNA synthesis and plasmid loss. Interferes with the activity of DN
   9386..9544    -  CDS            ccdA (fragment): CCDA_ECO57 - Also known as H, letA. Experimental evidence at protein level: Swiss-Prot protein existence level 1. Antitoxin component of a type II toxin-antitoxin (TA) system which inhibits the post-segregational killing (PSK) of plasmid-free cells, also referred to as a plasmid addiction system. Binds to and blocks the activity of CcdB; will also remove bound CcdB protein from the CcdB-GyrA complex by forming a CcdA-CcdB complex, a process termed rejuvenation. Functions as a transcriptional corepressor for the ccdAB operon, repression also requires CcdB (By similarity). From Escherichia coli
   9682..9704    -  protein_bind   lac operator (fragment): The lac repressor binds to the lac operator to inhibit transcription in E. coli. This inhibition can be relieved by adding lactose or isopropyl-β-D-thiogalactopyranoside (IPTG). lac repressor encoded by lacI
   9708..9738    -  promoter       lac promoter: promoter for the E. coli lac operon
   9753..9774    -  protein_bind   CAP binding site: CAP binding activates transcription in the presence of cAMP. E. coli catabolite activator protein
   9787..9879    -  CDS            lacI (fragment): lac repressor; lacI; The lac repressor binds to the lac operator to inhibit transcription in E. coli. This inhibition can be relieved by adding lactose or isopropyl-β-D-thiogalactopyranoside (IPTG).
  10062..10650   -  rep_origin     ori: high-copy-number ColE1/pMB1/pBR322/pUC origin of replication
  10821..11681   -  CDS            AmpR: β-lactamase; bla; confers resistance to ampicillin, carbenicillin, and related antibiotics
  11682..11786   -  promoter       AmpR promoter: bla
  11881..35      +  CDS            rop (fragment) (across the origin): Rop protein, which maintains plasmids at low copy number; rop
