[The description below was written by a language model from this plasmid's Addgene catalogue record and pLannotate feature annotations shown in this document.]
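Description:
pDD317 (Pmyo-2::GFP + SEC) is a roughly 11.9 kb repair-template vector for CRISPR/Cas9-triggered homologous recombination in C. elegans, built on a modified pUC19 backbone. It is propagated in E. coli through the high-copy ColE1/pUC origin and selected with ampicillin (AmpR under its own bla promoter). Two ccdB toxin cassettes, each accompanied by a ccdA fragment, flank the payload in opposite orientations. They act as negative-selection placeholders that are replaced by user-supplied 5′ and 3′ homology arms. The record notes that this duplicated arrangement may make the plasmid prone to recombination.

The payload has two parts. The first is a GFP cassette driven by the myo-2 promoter, which gives bright pharyngeal fluorescence; the feature table annotates the GFP coding sequence but not the promoter itself. The second is a self-excising cassette (SEC) bounded by two lox511-type sites. It carries the dominant sqt-1(d) cuticle collagen allele as a visible phenotypic marker, a hygromycin resistance gene for drug selection of worms, and a Cre recombinase gene with a tbb-2 terminator. A neighbouring hsp-16.1 fragment is consistent with heat-shock control of Cre. Cre expression recombines the two lox sites, deleting the markers and Cre itself and leaving Pmyo-2::GFP in the genome.

According to the depositor, the vector derives from earlier fluorescent protein–SEC plasmids and is meant for gene knockouts: the cassette replaces an entire ORF, so after SEC removal the deletion allele remains marked by pharyngeal GFP. Using variant lox sites rather than loxP allows it to be used in strains already modified with loxP-based SEC vectors without cross-recombination between sites.
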