Addgene plasmid #73344: pDD317 (Pmyo-2::GFP + SEC)
Purpose: SEC vector carry Pmyo-2::GFP and ccdB sites for cloning homology arms
Depositing lab: Bob Goldstein. Depositing organization: University of North Carolina at Chapel Hill. Publication: LEA motifs promote desiccation tolerance in vivo. Hibshman JD, Goldstein B. BMC Biol. 2021 Dec 14;19(1):263. doi: 10.1186/s12915-021-01176-0. PubMed 34903234.
Backbone
  Vector backbone: pUC19 (modified)
  Backbone size w/o insert (bp): 2600
  Total vector size (bp): 11900
  Modifications to backbone: Addition of ccdB markers to facilitate homology arm cloning
  Vector type: Worm Expression, Cre/Lox, CRISPR
  Selectable markers: Hygromycin ; sqt-1(d) (worm phenotypic marker)
Growth in bacteria
  Bacterial resistance: Ampicillin, 100 μg/mL
  Growth temperature: 30°C
  Growth strain: NEB Turbo
  Growth instructions: The dual ccdB sites in this vector may make it prone to recombination. It is recommended to pick several single clones and test by restriction digestion before use. This construct should be maintained as a purified plasmid stock in addition to a bacterial stock in case there is a need to re-transform.
  Copy number: Unknown
Gene/Insert
  Gene/Insert name: Pmyo-2::GFP + SEC
  Species: C. elegans (nematode), Synthetic
  Insert size (bp): 7900
  Promoter: myo-2
  Tag / fusion protein: GFP
  Cloning method: Gibson Cloning
  Sequencing primers: 5′ M13 Forward (tgtaaaacgacggccagt); 3′ M13 Reverse (caggaaacagctatgaccatg)
Terms and licenses: Academic/Nonprofit Terms; Industry Terms: Not Available to Industry
Depositor comments: pDD317 is a derivative of our published vectors pDD282-285 (Dickinson et al. Genetics 2015) and is intended for making gene knockouts. It has a Pmyo-2::GFP expression cassette (bright pharyngeal fluorescence) in place of the simple fluorescent protein found in our other FP–SEC vectors. Pmyo-2::GFP + SEC is intended to be inserted in place of an entire ORF such that after insertion and SEC removal, the knockout is marked with Pmyo-2::GFP. The vector also has Lox511I sites in place of LoxP, allowing pDD315 to be used in a genetic background that has already been modified using a green or red FP-SEC vector, without conflicts between Lox sites.
How to cite: pDD317 (Pmyo-2::GFP + SEC) was a gift from Bob Goldstein (Addgene plasmid # 73344 ; http://n2t.net/addgene:73344 ; RRID:Addgene_73344)
