>Addgene plasmid #73344 | pDD317 (Pmyo-2::GFP + SEC) | addgene partial sequence | sequence record 139172 | Hygro-F 5'-gacggcaatttcgatgatg-3'
CCGTCTGGACCGATGGCTGTGTAGAAGTACTCGCCGATAGTGGAAACCGACGCCCCAGCACTCGTCCGAG
GGCAAAGGAATAGACCCAGCTTTCTTGTACAAAGTGGGTCCAATTACTCTTCAACATCCCTACATGCTCT
TTCTCCCTGTGCTCCCACCCCCTATTTTTGTTATTATCAAAAAACTTCTCTTAATTTCTTTGTTTTTTAG
CTTCTTTTAAGTCACCTCTAACAATGAAATTGTGTAGATTCAAAAATAGAATTAATTC
