>Addgene plasmid #73344 | pDD317 (Pmyo-2::GFP + SEC) | addgene partial sequence | sequence record 140214 | GFP-R 5'-CCATCTAATTCAACAAGAATTGGGACAAC-3'
GCGAGCCTGGAGATAACTTTGATTTTCGGCGAGCCCTTCTTTTTCCCTGGGTGGGTGGATTGGGAGGCGG
GGATATCCAATTGTAATTCTAGGTAGCTGAAAAGTGTCTGCACACTGTTCTCTAACCATCGACGCAGGAA
AAGTCTCTTTCTCAAGTGCAAATAGCAAAAATCTTCTTTCTTCCCCCCCATCTTCCGAGCAAGGCGCCCC
CACGGATAG
